LOCUS       Mst694_BB3_pyrG5´_tet-on_mttA_trpC_pcoxA_pyrGtrunc_AMA1_2_hyg 14181 bp DNA circular UNA
FEATURES             Location/Qualifiers
     misc_feature    complement(join(14121..14181,1..71))
                     /label="found on Seq#2FS2_FS3"
     Vector          join(9987..14181,1..1126)
                     /origin="MSt635_BB3_hyg_KanOri_pyrG5´_linkerAC (5,351bp
                     circular)Target vector: from BsaI cut at 74^75 to BsaI cut
                     at 44^45, 5,321bpOrientation: originalPlus strand 5': no
                     changePlus strand 3': no changeMinus strand 5': no
                     changeMinus strand 3': no change"
     misc_feature    complement(49..>75)
                     /feature_type=Misc.
                     /label=FS4_Kanori_rev
     primer          <72..119
                     /label=FS4_FlankpyrG_Fw
     FS              72..75
                     /label=FS4
     Target          76..98
                     /label=pyrG.1_CRISPR
     misc_feature    <100..251
                     /feature_type="Putative promoter 1000bp"
                     /source=AspGD
                     /ID=128428-mRNA
     Region          100..1082
                     /label=5_pyrG_1kb_56726
     misc_feature    237..1082
                     /feature_type="Putative promoter 1000bp"
                     /source=AspGD
                     /ID=56726-mRNA
     mRNA            join(252..293,368..503,563..1000)
                     /source=AspGD
                     /ID=128428-mRNA-T
                     /Parent=128428-mRNA
                     /source=AspGD
                     /ID=128428-mRNA-T-E3
                     /ID=128428-mRNA-T-E2
                     /ID=128428-mRNA-T-E1
     gene            252..1000
                     /source=AspGD
                     /ID=128428-mRNA
     CDS             join(262..293,368..503,563..853)
                     /source=AspGD
                     /ID=128428-mRNA-P
                     /Parent=128428-mRNA-T
                     /parent_feature_type=ORF
                     /frame="[complement(310477..310767): 2,
                     complement(310827..310962): 0, complement(311037..311068):
                     0]"
                     /label=128428-mRNA
     primer          complement(1063..>1086)
                     /label=FS1_FlankpyrG_rev
     FS              1083..1086
                     /label="FS 1"
     Vector          join(<9987..9990,1083..>1126)
                     /origin="BB2_L_12_syn_A_C_15 (3.185bp circular)Target
                     vector: from BpiI cut at 400^401 to BpiI cut at 478^479,
                     78bpOrientation: originalPlus strand 5': no changePlus
                     strand 3': no changeMinus strand 5': no changeMinus strand
                     3': no change"
     terminator      1087..1126
                     /label=BBa_B1007
     FS              1127..1130
                     /label="FS A"
     Vector          join(5088..>5091,<1127..1130)
                     /origin="BB2_L_AB_syn_BbsI_6 (2,215bp circular)Target
                     vector: from BbsI cut at 796^797 to BbsI cut at 764^765,
                     2,183bpOrientation: originalPlus strand 5': no changePlus
                     strand 3': no changeMinus strand 5': no changeMinus strand
                     3': no change"
     primer          <1131..1152
                     /label=FS1_tet_on_fw
     promoter        1140..1825
                     /label=PgpdA
     CDS             1834..2580
                     /label=rtTA2S-M2
     terminator      2590..2880
                     /label=TcgrA
     primer          complement(2832..2887)
                     /label=2_tet_rev
     mutation        2846
                     /label=TamingA->T
     primer          2868..2926
                     /label=2_tet_fw
     promoter        2885..3215
                     /label=tetO7
     mutation        2908
                     /label=TamingT->A
     repeat_unit     2915..2956
                     /label=tetO
     misc_feature    complement(2931..2936)
                     /feature_type=Misc.
                     /label=tetO_l
     misc_feature    2938..2943
                     /feature_type=Misc.
                     /label=tetO_r
     repeat_unit     2957..2998
                     /label=tetO
     repeat_unit     2999..3040
                     /label=tetO
     repeat_unit     3041..3082
                     /label=tetO
     repeat_unit     3083..3124
                     /label=tetO
     repeat_unit     3125..3166
                     /label=tetO
     repeat_unit     3167..3208
                     /label=tetO
     promoter        3216..3395
                     /label=Pmin
     primer          complement(3382..>3405)
                     /label=FS2_tet_on_rev
     primer          <3402..3424
                     /label=FS2_mttA_fw
     CDS             3403..4311
                     /label="protein9970"
                     /label=protein_mttA_9970
     primer          complement(4289..>4315)
                     /label=FS3_mttA_rev
     primer          <4312..4340
                     /label=FS3_tTrpC_fw
     primer          4662..4682
                     /label=2_tTrpC_fw
     primer          complement(4662..4682)
                     /label=2_tTrpC_rev
     primer          complement(5071..>5091)
                     /label=FS4_tTrpC_rev
     FS              5088..5091
                     /label="FS 4"
     FS              5092..5095
                     /label="FS B"
     Vector          join(9983..>9986,<5092..5095)
                     /origin="BB2_L_BC_syn_BbsI_7 (2.215bp circular)Target
                     vector: from BbsI cut at 639^640 to BbsI cut at 607^608,
                     2.183bpOrientation: originalPlus strand 5': no changePlus
                     strand 3': no changeMinus strand 5': no changeMinus strand
                     3': no change"
     primer          <5096..>5113
                     /label=FS12_empty(3)_fw
     FS              5096..5099
                     /label="FS 1"
     Region          5096..>5113
                     /note="Aspergillus niger chromosomal region withour known
                     function as spaver"
                     /label=Aniger_Chr1_54049_54070
     primer          complement(<5100..>5117)
                     /label=FS12_empty(3)_rev
     primer          <5114..5137
                     /label=FS2_pcoxA_BsaI_fw
     promoter        <5114..6420
                     /label=pcoxA_199998
     primer          5904..5923
                     /label=2_coxA_fw
     primer          complement(5904..5923)
                     /label=2_coxA_rev
     mutation        5914
                     /label=TamingT->A
     primer          complement(6174..6193)
                     /label=3_coxA_rev
     primer          6174..6193
                     /label=3_coxA_fw
     mutation        6183
                     /label=TamingA->T
     primer          complement(6403..>6424)
                     /label=FS2_pcoxA_rev
     FS              6421..6424
                     /label=FS2
     CDS             join(6422..6578,6579..>7100)
                     /source=AspGD
                     /ID=56726-mRNA-P
                     /Parent=56726-mRNA-T
                     /parent_feature_type=ORF
                     /frame="[complement(309053..309729):3,
                     complement(309799..309955): 0]"
                     /label=pyrGtrunc_56726-mRNA
     Mutated         complement(6426..6448)
                     /label="pyrG.1_binding site mutated"
     PAM             complement(6426..6428)
                     /label=pyrG.1_CRISPR
     Target          6468..6490
                     /label=pyrG.2_CRISPR
     PAM             6488..6490
                     /label=pyrG.2_CRISPR
     mutation        6517
                     /label=G>a
     mutation        6646
                     /label=C>t
     mutation        7054
                     /label=C>t
     primer          complement(7057..>7104)
                     /label=pyrG_trunc_FS3_BsaI_rev
     primer          <7101..7125
                     /label=FS3_AMA1/2_fw
     CDS             7105..9982
                     /label=AMA1/2
     primer          8071..8094
                     /label=1_AMA1/2_fw
     primer          complement(8071..8094)
                     /label=1_AMA1/2_rev
     Taming          8084
                     /label=A>t
     primer          complement(9960..>9986)
                     /label=FS4_AMA1/2_rev
     FS              9983..9986
                     /label="FS 4"
     FS              9987..9990
                     /label="FS C"
     primer          <9991..10014
                     /label=FS2_ppki_fw
     promoter        9995..10732
                     /label=Ppki
     primer          10230..10253
                     /label=2_ppki_fw
     primer          complement(10230..10253)
                     /label=2_ppki_rev
     mutation        10241
                     /label=TamingA->T
     primer          complement(10607..10628)
                     /label=3_ppki_rev
     primer          10607..10628
                     /label=3_ppki_fw
     mutation        10618
                     /label=TamingA->T
     CDS             10733..11758
                     /label=hph
     terminator      11759..12348
                     /label=Tcbh2_short
     primer          complement(12326..>12353)
                     /label=FS3_Tcbh2_rev
     misc_feature    <12350..12373
                     /feature_type=Misc.
                     /label=FS3_Kanori_fw
     FS              12350..12353
                     /label=FS3
     misc_feature    12354..12932
                     /label="found on Seq#1FS2_FS3"
     primer          complement(12421..12437)
                     /label=Seq_BB1_BW
     CDS             12620..13438
                     /label=KanR
     misc_feature    complement(13483..14120)
                     /label="found on Seq#2FS2_FS3"
     oriT            13484..14099
                     /label="ColE1 origin, high copy number"
     primer          14126..14143
                     /label=Seq_BB1_FW
ORIGIN
        1 AGGTGAGCCA GTGAGTTGAT TGCAGTCCAG TTACGCTGGA GTCTGAGGCT CGTCCTGAAT
       61 GATATGCGGC cCGCTGTAGG TCAATTGCGA CTTGGAGGaA GGGATCCGCC AAGGATGCTC
      121 TGGATCCGCA TCCGGCCGCT CTTGCGCCCC ATCAATCGCC CGACTATAAA TCGAACTACT
      181 TTCGGCATCT TCTAGACTTC CTAATACCGC CTAGTCATAG CAGATTCAAG CTGAGAACAC
      241 CACAAGTAAA TATCACCCAT CATGCTTACC CTGACCGTCC CTGAAAACTA CGGGTATGTG
      301 CCAATTCTAC AATTCCTTGC AGACAATGCC ATTCTCCCCA TGAAGTCTGA TGCTAACTAT
      361 CCTGCAGCTC TGTCATTGCC GTCGCTCTGG GTGCCATCCC CGTCCTGAGC TTCGTCCATG
      421 GCGCCGTCGT GTCTCGTCTC CGCAAGGAAG CTGATTGCCC CTACCCTCAC TGCTATGCGA
      481 CCGTAGAGCA GTGCAAGACC AACGTAAGCC AACCTCACAC AAACAGGATT CCTCGAGCTA
      541 ACATACATTC CGAACCGTGC AGCCCAAGGC CGAGCAGTTC AACTGCGCTC AGCGCGCTCA
      601 TGCCAACTTC CTTGAGAACT CCAGCCAAAC TATGCTCTTC CTCCTGGTAG CTGGACTGAA
      661 GTACCCCCAG TTGGCGACTG GCCTCGGAAG CATCTGGGTC CTCGGTCGCT CACTGTTCCT
      721 TTACGGATAT GTGTACTCCG GCAAGCCGCG GGGTCGCGGT CGTTTGTACG GCAGCTTCTA
      781 CTTGCTTGCA CAGGGAGCTC TCTGGGGCTT GACGTCTTTT GGAGTTGCGA GGGAGTTGAT
      841 TTCCTACTTC TAAGTTTGGA CTGAATCCGT GGTGTGATTG AGGTGATTGG CGATGTTTGG
      901 CTATACCAGC TATATGTAAT AATCTCTACT GTATACTACT ATTCAACGCA TTTTACTATG
      961 CGTGCTGCTA GGGTCGGCAA TGACAATGGC AATCTGACTG ACGTGGTCTA TTTCTCCATG
     1021 TGCAGCAGGG AATACGAGCT CCAATGGACC TCGGGAGTGG CACAGTCAAT GGCAAGGAAA
     1081 CTGGAGcgca aaaaaccccg cccctgacag ggcggggttt tttcgcGATC GGAGTCGATA
     1141 AGCTTCGGAG AATATGGAGC TTCATCGAAT CACCGGCAGT AAGCGAAGGA GAATGTGAAG
     1201 CCAGGGGTGT ATAGCCGTCG GCGAAATAGC ATGCCATTAA CCTAGGTACA GAAGTCCAAT
     1261 TGCTTCCGAT CTGGTAAAAG ATTCACGAGA TAGTACCTTC TCCGAAGTAG GTAGAGCGAG
     1321 TACCCGGCGC GTAAGCTCCC TAATTGGCCC ATCCGGCATC TGTAGGGCGT CCAAATATCG
     1381 TGCCTCTCCT GCTTTGCCCG GTGTATGAAA CCGGAAAGGC CGCTCAGGAG CTGGCCAGCG
     1441 GCGCAGACCG GGAACACAAG CTGGCAGTCG ACCCATCCGG TGCTCTGCAC TCGACCTGCT
     1501 GAGGTCCCTC AGTCCCTGGT AGGCAGCTTT GCCCCGTCTG TCCGCCCGGT GTGTCGGCGG
     1561 GGTTGACAAG GTCGTTGCGT CAGTCCAACA TTTGTTGCCA TATTTTCCTG CTCTCCCCAC
     1621 CAGCTGCTCT TTTCTTTTCT CTTTCTTTTC CCATCTTCAG TATATTCATC TTCCCATCCA
     1681 AGAACCTTTA TTTCCCCTAA GTAAGTACTT TGCTACATCC ATACTCCATC CTTCCCATCC
     1741 CTTATTCCTT TGAACCTTTC AGTTCGAGCT TTCCCACTTC ATCGCAGCTT GACTAACAGC
     1801 TACCCCGCTT GAGCAGACAT CACCGAATTC ACCATGTCTA GACTGGACAA GAGCAAAGTC
     1861 ATAAACGGCG CTCTGGAATT ACTCAATGGA GTCGGTATCG AAGGCCTGAC GACAAGGAAA
     1921 CTCGCTCAAA AGCTGGGAGT TGAGCAGCCT ACCCTGTACT GGCACGTGAA GAACAAGCGG
     1981 GCCCTGCTCG ATGCCCTGCC AATCGAGATG CTGGACAGGC ATCATACCCA CTTCTGCCCC
     2041 CTGGAAGGCG AGTCATGGCA AGACTTTCTG CGGAACAACG CCAAGTCATT CCGCTGTGCT
     2101 CTCCTCTCAC ATCGCGACGG GGCTAAAGTG CATCTCGGCA CCCGCCCAAC AGAGAAACAG
     2161 TACGAAACCC TGGAAAATCA GCTCGCGTTC CTGTGTCAGC AAGGCTTCTC CCTGGAGAAC
     2221 GCACTGTACG CTCTGTCCGC CGTGGGCCAC TTTACACTGG GCTGCGTATT GGAGGAACAG
     2281 GAGCATCAAG TAGCAAAAGA GGAAAGAGAG ACACCTACCA CCGATTCTAT GCCCCCACTT
     2341 CTGAGACAAG CAATTGAGCT GTTCGACCGG CAGGGAGCCG AACCTGCCTT CCTTTTCGGC
     2401 CTGGAACTAA TCATATGTGG CCTGGAGAAA CAGCTAAAGT GCGAAAGCGG CGGGCCGGCC
     2461 GACGCCCTTG ACGATTTTGA CTTAGACATG CTCCCAGCCG ATGCCCTTGA CGACTTTGAC
     2521 CTTGATATGC TGCCTGCTGA CGCTCTTGAC GATTTTGACC TTGACATGCT CCCCGGGTAA
     2581 CTAAGTAAGG ATCCACTAGT ACAGCAGAAG AATCTCTCTC CGCTGTTGCT TCAGTGTCTG
     2641 CCATGCATTA ACTTCATCCT ACTGTCCTAC CCGCAGTACC CATTCACATT TGCGGCAGAT
     2701 ACCAGGTTGT TTTCTATTCC CTCGGTTCTT CAGTTCTTCA GATATTACAT TACTCGAGAA
     2761 ATTGGCGGCG ATGCAGGAGT TTGGTTGGTT TTAATTGTTT CAGTCTCCTT GACCTGATTT
     2821 GTATGACATG CAATGTTTCG ACGGATGACT ATCTCGGTGA ATATACGTCA TGAATCATGC
     2881 GGCCGCGCGT ATCACGAGGC CCTTTCGACT TCACTCGAGT TTACCACTCC CTATCAGTGA
     2941 TAGAGAAAAG TGAAAGTCGA GTTTACCACT CCCTATCAGT GATAGAGAAA AGTGAAAGTC
     3001 GAGTTTACCA CTCCCTATCA GTGATAGAGA AAAGTGAAAG TCGAGTTTAC CACTCCCTAT
     3061 CAGTGATAGA GAAAAGTGAA AGTCGAGTTT ACCACTCCCT ATCAGTGATA GAGAAAAGTG
     3121 AAAGTCGAGT TTACCACTCC CTATCAGTGA TAGAGAAAAG TGAAAGTCGA GTTTACCACT
     3181 CCCTATCAGT GATAGAGAAA AGTGAAAGTC GAGCTCCCCA TCTTCAGTAT ATTCATCTTC
     3241 CCATCCAAGA ACCTTTATTT CCCCTAAGTA AGTACTTTGC TACATCCATA CTCCATCCTT
     3301 CCCATCCCTT ATTCCTTTGA ACCTTTCAGT TCGAGCTTTC CCACTTCATC GCAGCTTGAC
     3361 TAACAGCTAC CCCGCTTGAG CAGACATCAC CGTTTAAACA CCATGGATTC CAAGATCCAG
     3421 ACCAACGTCC CCCTGCCCAA GGCCCCCCTC ATCCAGAAGG CTCGCGGCAA GCGCACCAAG
     3481 GGCATCCCCG CCCTCGTCGC TGGCGCTTGT GCCGGTGCCG TCGAGATCTC CATCACCTAC
     3541 CCCTTCGAGT CCGCCAAGAC TCGTGCTCAG CTCAAGCGCC GCAACCACGA TGTCGCCGCC
     3601 ATCAAGCCCG GCATCCGCGG CTGGTACGCT GGCTACGGCG CTACTCTCGT CGGCACCACC
     3661 GTCAAGGCCT CCGTCCAGTT CGCCTCCTTC AACATCTACC GCTCCGCCCT CTCCGGCCCC
     3721 AACGGTGAGC TGTCCACCGG CGCCTCCGTC CTCGCTGGCT TCGGCGCTGG CGTCACCGAG
     3781 GCCGTCCTCG CCGTCACACC TGCCGAAGCC ATCAAGACCA AGATCATCGA TGCCCGCAAG
     3841 GTCGGCAACG CCGAGCTGAG CACCACCTTC GGCGCTATCG CCGGCATCCT CCGTGATCGT
     3901 GGCCCTCTCG GCTTCTTCTC CGCCGTGGGC CCCACCATCC TCCGCCAGTC CTCCAACGCC
     3961 GCCGTCAAGT TCACCGTCTA CAACGAGCTG ATCGGCCTCG CCCGCAAGTA CTCCAAGAAC
     4021 GGCGAGGATG TCCACCCCCT CGCCTCCACC CTGGTCGGCT CCGTCACCGG CGTCTGCTGC
     4081 GCCTGGTCCA CCCAGCCCCT CGATGTCATC AAGACCCGCA TGCAGTCCCT CCAGGCCCGC
     4141 CAGCTCTACG GCAACACCTT CAACTGCGTC AAGACCCTCC TGCGCTCCGA GGGCATCGGC
     4201 GTGTTCTGGT CCGGCGTCTG GTTCCGCACC GGTCGCCTCT CCCTCACCTC TGCCATCATG
     4261 TTCCCCGTTT ACGAGAAGGT CTACAAGTTC CTCACCCAGC CCAACTGATG AGCTTGATCC
     4321 ACTTAACGTT ACTGAAATCA TCAAACAGCT TGACGAATCT GGATATAAGA TCGTTGGTGT
     4381 CGATGTCAGC TCCGGAGTTG AGACAAATGG TGTTCAGGAT CTCGATAAGA TACGTTCATT
     4441 TGTCCAAGCA GCAAAGAGTG CCTTCTAGTG ATTTAATAGC TCCATGTCAA CAAGAATAAA
     4501 ACGCGTTTCG GGTTTACCTC TTCCAGATAC AGCTCATCTG CAATGCATTA ATGCATTGGA
     4561 CCTCGCAACC CTAGTACGCC CTTCAGGCTC CGGCGAAGCA GAAGAATAGC TTAGCAGAGT
     4621 CTATTTTCAT TTTCGGGAGA CGAGATCAAG CAGATCAACG GTCGTCAAGA GTCCTACGAG
     4681 ACTGAGGAAT CCGCTCTTGG CTCCACGCGA CTATATATTT GTCTCTAATT GTACTTTGAC
     4741 ATGCTCCTCT TCTTTACTCT GATAGCTTGA CTATGAAAAT TCCGTCACCA GCCCCTGGGT
     4801 TCGCAAAGAT AATTGCACTG TTTCTTCCTT GAACTCTCAA GCCTACAGGA CACACATTCA
     4861 TCGTAGGTAT AAACCTCGAA AATCATTCCT ACTAAGATGG GTATACAATA GTAACCATGC
     4921 ATGGTTGCCT AGTGAATGCT CCGTAACACC CAATACGCCG GCCGAAACTT TTTTACAACT
     4981 CTCCTATGAG TCGTTTACCC AGAATGCACA GGTACACTTG TTTAGAGGTA ATCCTTCTTT
     5041 CTAGAAGTCC TCGTGTACTG TGTAAGCGCC CACTCCACAT CTCCACTCGC TCCGGGGAGA
     5101 CGGGCACAAG GTTCATGAAC CGAAGAGGAT GGGAACCCCG ACCATGGCCT GCGGCCGCAG
     5161 CTATCAGTCC TCTCAGCTGA CGCCCCTCAC GAACCCTCGC ACTCTCCCGA AATGCTCTTC
     5221 GGTGTCCATG GCGCATCATC TCAGCAGCAT CCCATGTCAA ACCATGGCTT TGGGCCCACG
     5281 GACTCTGTGG CCCTGCCGCA ACATCACCAT CACCATCGAC TCCCGCCCCA TGCAGCGCTG
     5341 CGCGCCCCAG GGCGTCATGG AGTGAATGTG GAATCTCCTC CTTTGCCCTC GGGCCCGCCG
     5401 AGTGTGGTGG GCCAGCCTGG AATGCCTGAT CCAGCCCCCA GGCCTCGAGG ACCAAAACTG
     5461 AAGTTTACTC CCGAAGAGGA CGCTCTACTG GTGGAGTTGA AGGAAAACAA GAACTTGACG
     5521 TGGAAGCAAA TTGCAGACTT CTTCCCGGGC CGAACGAGCG GTACCTTGCA AGTCCGATAC
     5581 TGCACCAAGC TGAAGGCTAA GGATGTAGCT TGGAGTGACG AAATGGTTCG ATTTGCTCCT
     5641 GATGTATTTC TACGCCTGTC TCACACATGC TAATGAAGGG AATAGGTACA AAGGCTGCAG
     5701 CGGGCAATGC ACGAGTACGA GAACGATCGG TGGCGCATCA TTGCAGGGAA GGTTGGAAAT
     5761 GGCTTCACCC CAGCTGCTTG CCGCGAGAAA GCCATGCAGC TCCATGAGTA AAAGCGTTGG
     5821 GGAATTTTCA TATTTATATC TACTGTCGCC AGATTCGGCC CTGCTTGGAC CCTCTGATCT
     5881 CCTTACTCTC CATATTGGTT CAAATGTCGG GTCACCGATA GGGCTGGTGG TGCAGGCTTG
     5941 TTGTAGGCAC GGGAGGATGA TCAGCATAAC TCTGAGTCAC TATAGGGACG GGTTGATGTA
     6001 AGGTATTAAG TGATGTATGA TAATTCATTT TAGCCCGGGG GAACATATGG CGCCGGCATT
     6061 TGTTCGTTCG CAATGAACCG ACACTAGCGT CCGCTCTCGC AGTTTAGCAC CGGCTGATCC
     6121 CGGGCTGAAC GCGGCCATTG CTCGGCCGGG GCATGTGTTC CTTATCTACG GCAGACCGCA
     6181 GATGACCACT GGAGCAGATT ATAGACCCTA AGCCCTAAGC CGGACACCCA ATCGAGTAGG
     6241 TCTGCGGACC AGGTCACTGC GGGCAGCCGG AGAAGCTCCG CAACCAATCA ATCCCCGGCG
     6301 CTGACTAAGG GCAGGCGACC ACGGGCCGAA GCGGCTTCAA ACTCACCTCA ACCTCCAAAC
     6361 TCCCTCATCT CCAAACGTCC TTGCCTTGTC TGCCGTCATT GCAACCCACC CACCAGGACA
     6421 CATGAGCAGC AAGTCCCAGC TCACCTACAC TGCCCGTGCC AGCAAGCATC CCAATGCTCT
     6481 GGCGAAGAGG CTGTTCGAGA TTGCCGAGGC CAAGAAaACC AATGTGACTG TCTCGGCTGA
     6541 CGTTACCACC ACTAAGGAGC TACTAGATCT TGCTGACCGT CTCGGTCCCT ACATTGCCGT
     6601 GATCAAAACC CACATCGATA TCCTCTCTGA TTTCAGCAAC GAGACtATTG AGGGACTTAA
     6661 GGCTCTCGCG CAGAAGCACA ACTTTCTCAT CTTCGAGGAC CGCAAGTTCA TTGACATCGG
     6721 CAACACGGTC CAGAAGCAAT ACCACGGCGG TACCCTCCGT ATCTCGGAAT GGGCCCACAT
     6781 CATCAACTGC AGCATTCTCC CTGGTGAGGG TATCGTCGAG GCTCTCGCTC AGACGGCGTC
     6841 TGCACCGGAC TTCGCCTACG GCCCCGAACG CGGTCTGTTG ATCTTGGCAG AGATGACCTC
     6901 TAAGGGCTCC TTGGCTACCG GCCAGTACAC TACTTCCTCG GTCGATTATG CCCGGAAATA
     6961 CAAGAACTTC GTTATGGGAT TCGTGTCGAC GCGCGCGTTG GGTGAGGTGC AGTCGGAAGT
     7021 CAGCTCTCCT TCGGATGAGG AGGACTTTGT GGTtTTCACG ACTGGTGTGA ACATTAACCT
     7081 CCAAGTCGCA ATTGACCTAC GCTTATGCTG CAGACGCGTT ACGTATCGGA TCCAGAATTC
     7141 GTGATATCTG AATTCGTCGA CAAGCTTATT TTTTGTATAC TGTTTTGTGA TAGCACGAAG
     7201 TTTTTCCACG GTATCTTGTT AAAAATATAT ATTTGTGGCG GGCTTACCTA CATCAAATTA
     7261 ATAAGAGACT AATTATAAAC TAAACACACA AGCAAGCTAC TTTAGGGTAA AAGTTTATAA
     7321 ATGCTTTTGA CGTATAAACG TTGCTTGTAT TTATTATTAC AATTAAAGGT GGATAGAAAA
     7381 CCTAGAGACT AGTTAGAAAC TAATCTCAGG TTTGCGTTAA ACTAAATCAG AGCCCGAGAG
     7441 GTTAACAGAA CCTAGAAGGG GACTAGATAT CCGGGTAGGG AAACAAAAAA AAAAAACAAG
     7501 ACAGCCACAT ATTAGGGAGA CTAGTTAGAA GCTAGTTCCA GGACTAGGAA AATAAAAGAC
     7561 AATGATACCA CAGTCTAGTT GACAACTAGA TAGATTCTAG ATTGAGGCCA AAGTCTCTGA
     7621 GATCCAGGTT AGTTGCAACT AATACTAGTT AGTATCTAGT CTCCTATAAC TCTGAAGCTA
     7681 GAATAACTTA CTACTATTAT CCTCACCACT GTTCAGCTGC GCAAACGGAG TGATTGCAAG
     7741 GTGTTCAGAG ACTAGTTATT GACTAGTCAG TGACTAGCAA TAACTAACAA GGTATTAACC
     7801 TACCATGTCT GCCATCACCC TGCACTTCCT CGGGCTCAGC AGCCTTTTCC TCCTCATTTT
     7861 CATGCTCATT TTCCTTGTTT AAGACTGTGA CTAGTCAAAG ACTAGTCCAG AACCACAAAG
     7921 GAGAAATGTC TTACCACTTT CTTCATTGCT TGTCTCTTTT GCATTATCCA TGTCTGCAAC
     7981 TAGTTAGAGT CTAGTTAGTG ACTAGTCCGA CGAGGACTTG CTTGTCTCCG GATTGTTGGA
     8041 GGAACTCTCC AGGGCCTCAA GATCCACAAC AGAGCCTTCT AGAtGACTGG TCAATAACTA
     8101 GTTGGTCTTT GTCTGAGTCT GACTGACTTA CGAGGTTGCA TACTCGCTCC CTTTGCCTCG
     8161 TCAATCGATG AGAAAAAGCG CCAAAACTCG CAATATGGCT TTGAACCACA CGGTGCTGAG
     8221 ACTAGTTAGA ATCTAGTCCC AAACTAGCTT GGATAGCTTA CCTTTGCCCT TTGCGTTGCG
     8281 ACAGGTCTTG CAGGGTATGG TTCCTTTCTC ACCAGCTGAT TTAGCTGCCT TGCTACCCTC
     8341 ACGGCGGATC TGCATAAAGA GTGGCTAGAG GTTATAAATT AGCACTGATC CTAGGTACGG
     8401 GGCTGAATGT AACTTGCCTT TCCTTTCTCA TCGCGCGGCA AGACAGGCTT GCTCAAATTC
     8461 CTACCAGTCA CAGGGGTATG CACGGCGTAC GGACCACTTG AACTAGTCAC AGATTAGTTA
     8521 GCAACTAGTC TGCATTGAAT GGCTGTACTT ACGGGCCCTC GCCATTGTCC TGATCATTTC
     8581 CAGCTTCACC CTCGTTGCTG CAAAGTAGTT AGTGACTAGT CAAGGACTAG TTGAAATGGG
     8641 AGAAGAAACT CACGAATTCT CGACACCCTT AGTATTGTGG TCCTTGGACT TGGTGCTGCT
     8701 ATATATTAGC TAATACACTA GTTAGACTCA CAGAAACTTA CGCAGCTCGC TTGCGCTTCT
     8761 TGGTAGGAGT CGGGGTTGGG AGAACAGTGC CTTCAAACAA GCCTTCATAC CATGCTACTT
     8821 GACTAGTCAG GGACTAGTCA CCAAGTAATC TAGATAGGAC TTGCCTTTGG CCTCCATCAG
     8881 TTCCTTCATA GTGGGAGGTC CATTGTGCAA TGTAAACTCC ATGCCGTGGG AGTTCTTGTC
     8941 CTTCAAGTGC TTGACCAATA TGTTTCTGTT GGCAGAGGGA ACCTGTCAAC TAGTTAATAA
     9001 CTAGTCAGAA ACTAGTATAG CAGTAGACTC ACTGTACGCT TGAGGCATCC CTTCACTCGG
     9061 CAGTAGACTT CATATGGATG GATATCAGGC ACGCCATTGT CGTCCTGTGG ACTAGTCAGT
     9121 AACTAGGCTT AAAGCTAGTC GGGTCGGCTT ACTATCTTGA AATCCGGCAG CGTAAGCTCC
     9181 CCGTCCTTAA CTGCCTCGAG ATAGTGACAG TACTCTGGGG ACTTTCGGAG ATCGTTATCG
     9241 CGAATGCTCG GCATACTAAT CGTTGACTAG TCTTGGACTA GTCCCGAGCA AAAAGGATTG
     9301 GAGGAGGAGG AGGAAGGTGA GAGTGAGACA AAGAGCGAAA TAAGAGCTTC AAAGGCTATC
     9361 TCTAAGCAGT ATGAAGGTTA AGTATCTAGT TCTTGACTAG ATTTAAAAGA GATTTCGACT
     9421 AGTTATGTAC CTGGAGTTTG GATATAGGAA TGTGTTGTGG TAACGAAATG TAAGGGGGAG
     9481 GAAAGAAAAA GTCGGTCAAG AGGTAACTCT AAGTCGGCCA TTCCTTTTTG GGAGGCGCTA
     9541 ACCATAAACG GCATGGTCGA CTTAGAGTTA GCTCAGGGAA TTTAGGGAGT TATCTGCGAC
     9601 CACCGAGGAA CGGCGGAATG CCAAAGAATC CCGATGGAGC TCTAGCTGGC GGTTGACAAC
     9661 CCCACCTTTT GGCGTTTCTG CGGCGTTGCA GGCGGGACTG GATACTTCGT AGAACCAGAA
     9721 AGGCAAGGCA GAACGCGCTC AGCAAGAGTG TTGGAAGTGA TAGCATGATG TGCCTTGTTA
     9781 ACTAGGTCAA AATCTGCAGT ATGCTTGATG TTATCCAAAG TGTGAGAGAG GAAGGTCCAA
     9841 ACATACACGA TTGGGAGAGG GCCTAGGTAT AAGAGTTTTT GAGTAGAACG CATGTGAGCC
     9901 CAGCCATCTC GAGGAGATTA AACACGGGCC GGCATTTGAT GGCTATGTTA GTACCCCAAT
     9961 GGAAAGCCTG AGAGTCCAGT GGCGCTAATT CATGAATAAC GGTGAGACTA GCGGCCGGTC
    10021 CCCTTATCCc AGCTGTtCCA CGTTGGCCTG CCCCTCAGTT AGCGCTCAAC TCAATGCCCC
    10081 TCACTGGCGA GGCGAGGGCA AGGATGGAGG GGCAGCATCG CCTGAGTTGG AGCAAAGCGG
    10141 CCGCCATGGG AGCAGCGAAC CAACGGAGGG ATGCCGTGCT TTGTCGTGGC TGCTGTGGCC
    10201 AATCCGGGCC CTTGGTTGGC TCACAGAGCG TTGCTGTGAG TCCATGAGCT ATTATTGCTA
    10261 GGTACAGTAT AGAGAGAGGA GAGAGAGAGA GAGAGAGAGA GGGGAAAAAA GGTGAGGTTG
    10321 AAGTGAGAAA AAAAAAAAAA AAAATCCAAC CACTGACGGC TGCCGGCTCT GCCACCCCCC
    10381 TCCCTCCACC CCAGACCACC TGCACACTCA GCGCGCAGCA TCACCTAATC TTGGCTCGCC
    10441 TTCCCGCAGC TCAGGTTGTT TTTTTTTTCT CTCTCCCTCG TCGAAGCCGC CCTTGTTCCC
    10501 TTATTTATTT CCCTCTCCAT CCTTGTCTGC CTTTGGTCCA TCTGCCCCTT TGTCTGCATC
    10561 TCTTTTGCAC GCATCGCCTT ATCGTCGTCT CTTTTTTCAC TCACGGGAGC TTGACGATGA
    10621 CCTGACTCGT GAGCCTCACC TGCTGATTTC TCTCCCCCCC TCCCGACCGG CTTGACTTTT
    10681 GTTTCTCCTC CAGTACCTTA TCGCGAAGCC GGAAGAACCT CTTAACCTCT AGATGAAAAA
    10741 GCCTGAACTC ACCGCGACGT CTGTCGAGAA GTTcCTGATC GAAAAGTTCG ACAGCGTCTC
    10801 CGACCTGATG CAGCTCTCGG AGGGCGAAGA ATCTCGTGCT TTCAGCTTCG ATGTAGGAGG
    10861 GCGTGGATAT GTCCTGCGGG TAAATAGCTG CGCCGATGGT TTCTACAAAG ATCGTTATGT
    10921 TTATCGGCAC TTTGCATCGG CCGCGCTCCC GATTCCGGAA GTGCTTGACA TTGGGGAATT
    10981 CAGCGAGAGC CTGACCTATT GCATCTCCCG CCGTGCACAG GGTGTCACGT TGCAAGACCT
    11041 GCCTGAAACC GAACTGCCCG CTGTTCTGCA GCCGGTCGCG GAGGCCATGG ATGCGATCGC
    11101 TGCGGCCGAT CTcAGCCAGA CGAGCGGGTT CGGCCCATTC GGACCGCAAG GAATCGGTCA
    11161 ATACACTACA TGGCGTGATT TCATATGCGC GATTGCTGAT CCCCATGTGT ATCACTGGCA
    11221 AACTGTGATG GACGACACCG TCAGTGCGTC CGTCGCGCAG GCTCTCGATG AGCTGATGCT
    11281 TTGGGCCGAG GACTGCCCCG AAGTCCGGCA CCTCGTGCAC GCGGATTTCG GCTCCAACAA
    11341 TGTCCTGACG GACAATGGCC GCATAACAGC GGTCATTGAC TGGAGCGAGG CGATGTTCGG
    11401 GGATTCCCAA TACGAGGTCG CCAACATCTT CTTCTGGAGG CCGTGGTTGG CTTGTATGGA
    11461 GCAGCAGACG CGCTACTTCG AGCGGAGGCA cCCGGAGCTT GCAGGATCGC CGCGGCTCCG
    11521 GGCGTATATG CTCCGCATTG GTCTTGACCA ACTCTATCAG AGCTTGGTTG ACGGCAATTT
    11581 CGATGATGCA GCTTGGGCGC AGGGTCGATG CGACGCAATC GTCCGATCCG GAGCCGGGAC
    11641 TGTCGGGCGT ACACAAATCG CCCGCAGAAG CGCGGCCGTC TGGACCGATG GCTGTGTAGA
    11701 AGTACTCGCC GATAGTGGAA ACCGACGCCC CAGCACTCGT CCGAGGGCAA AGGAATAGAT
    11761 GCATGGCTTT CGTGACCGGG CTTCAAACAA TGATGTGCGA TGGTGTGGTT CCCGGTTGGC
    11821 GGAGTCTTTG TCTACTTTGG TTGTCTGTCG CAGGTCGGTA GACCGCAAAT GAGCAACTGA
    11881 TGGATTGTTG CCAGCGATAC TATAATTCAC ATGGATGGTC TTTGTCGATC AGTAGCTAGT
    11941 GAGAGAGAGA GAACATCTAT CCACAATGTC GAGTGTCTAT TAGACATACT CCGAGAATAA
    12001 AGTCAACTGT GTCTGTGATC TAAAGATCGA TTCGGCAGTC GAGTAGCGTA TAACAACTCC
    12061 GAGTACCAGC GAAAGCACGT CGTGACAGGA GCAGGGCTTT GCCAACTGCG CAACCTTGCT
    12121 TGAATGAGGA TACACGGGGT GCAACATGGC TGTACTGATC CATCGCAACC AAAATTTCTG
    12181 TTTATAGATC AAGCTGGTAG ATTCCAATTA CTCCACCTCT TGCGCTTCTC CATGACATGT
    12241 AAGTGCACGT GGAAACCATA CCCAAATTGC CTACAGCTGC GGAGCATGAG CCTATGGCGA
    12301 TCAGTCTGGT CATGTTAACC AGCCTGTGCT CTGACGTTAA TGCAGAATAG CTTcGCGTGA
    12361 TCTTACGGCA TTATACGTAT GATCGGTCCA CGATCAGCTA GATTATCTAG TCAGCTTGAT
    12421 GTCATAGCTG TTTCCTGAGG CTCAATACTG ACCATTTAAA TCATACCTGA CCTCCATAGC
    12481 AGAAAGTCAA AAGCCTCCGA CCGGAGGCTT TTGACTTGAT CGGCACGTAA GAGGTTCCAA
    12541 CTTTCACCAT AATGAAATAA GATCACTACC GGGCGTATTT TTTGAGTTAT CGAGATTTTC
    12601 AGGAGCTAAG GAAGCTAAAA TGAGCCATAT TCAACGGGAA ACGTCTTGCT TGAAGCCGCG
    12661 ATTAAATTCC AACATGGATG CTGATTTATA TGGGTATAAA TGGGCTCGCG ATAATGTCGG
    12721 GCAATCAGGT GCGACAATCT ATCGATTGTA TGGGAAGCCC GATGCGCCAG AGTTGTTTCT
    12781 GAAACATGGC AAAGGTAGCG TTGCCAATGA TGTTACAGAT GAGATGGTCA GGCTAAACTG
    12841 GCTGACGGAA TTTATGCCTC TTCCGACCAT CAAGCATTTT ATCCGTACTC CTGATGATGC
    12901 ATGGTTACTC ACCACTGCGA TCCCAGGGAA AACAGCATTC CAGGTATTAG AAGAATATCC
    12961 TGATTCAGGT GAAAATATTG TTGATGCGCT GGCAGTGTTC CTGCGCCGGT TGCATTCGAT
    13021 TCCTGTTTGT AATTGTCCTT TTAACGGCGA TCGCGTATTT CGTCTCGCTC AGGCGCAATC
    13081 ACGAATGAAT AACGGTTTGG TTGGTGCGAG TGATTTTGAT GACGAGCGTA ATGGCTGGCC
    13141 TGTTGAACAA GTCTGGAAAG AAATGCATAA ACTCTTGCCA TTCTCACCGG ATTCAGTCGT
    13201 CACTCATGGT GATTTCTCAC TTGATAACCT TATTTTTGAC GAGGGGAAAT TAATAGGTTG
    13261 TATTGATGTT GGACGAGTCG GAATCGCAGA CCGATACCAG GATCTTGCCA TCCTATGGAA
    13321 CTGCCTCGGT GAGTTTTCTC CTTCATTACA GAAACGGCTT TTTCAAAAAT ATGGTATTGA
    13381 TAATCCTGAT ATGAATAAAT TGCAGTTTCA CTTGATGCTC GATGAGTTTT TCTAATGAGG
    13441 ACCTAAATGT AATCACCTGG CTCACCTTCG GGTGGGCCTT TCTGCGTTGC TGGCGTTTTT
    13501 CCATAGGCTC CGCCCCCCTG ACGAGCATCA CAAAAATCGA TGCTCAAGTC AGAGGTGGCG
    13561 AAACCCGACA GGACTATAAA GATACCAGGC GTTTCCCCCT GGAAGCTCCC TCGTGCGCTC
    13621 TCCTGTTCCG ACCCTGCCGC TTACCGGATA CCTGTCCGCC TTTCTCCCTT CGGGAAGCGT
    13681 GGCGCTTTCT CATAGCTCAC GCTGTAGGTA TCTCAGTTCG GTGTAGGTCG TTCGCTCCAA
    13741 GCTGGGCTGT GTGCACGAAC CCCCCGTTCA GCCCGACCGC TGCGCCTTAT CCGGTAACTA
    13801 TCGTCTTGAG TCCAACCCGG TAAGACACGA CTTATCGCCA CTGGCAGCAG CCACTGGTAA
    13861 CAGGATTAGC AGAGCGAGGT ATGTAGGCGG TGCTACAGAG TTCTTGAAGT GGTGGCCTAA
    13921 CTACGGCTAC ACTAGAAGAA CAGTATTTGG TATCTGCGCT CTGCTGAAGC CAGTTACCTC
    13981 GGAAAAAGAG TTGGTAGCTC TTGATCCGGC AAACAAACCA CCGCTGGTAG CGGTGGTTTT
    14041 TTTGTTTGCA AGCAGCAGAT TACGCGCAGA AAAAAAGGAT CTCAAGAAGA TCCTTTGATT
    14101 TTCTACCGAA GAAAGGCCCA CCCGTGTAAA ACGACGGCCA GTTTATCTAG TCAGCTTGAT
    14161 TCTAGCTGAT CGTGGACCGG A
//
