>Addgene plasmid #90292 | pMST694_BB3_pTet-on_mttA_trpC_pcoxA:pyrGtrunc_AMA2.8 | addgene full sequence | sequence record 181820 | Addgene NGS Result
AGGTGAGCCAGTGAGTTGATTGCAGTCCAGTTACGCTGGAGTCTGAGGCTCGTCCTGAATGATATGCGGC
CCGCTGTAGGTCAATTGCGACTTGGAGGAAGGGATCCGCCAAGGATGCTCTGGATCCGCATCCGGCCGCT
CTTGCGCCCCATCAATCGCCCGACTATAAATCGAACTACTTTCGGCATCTTCTAGACTTCCTAATACCGC
CTAGTCATAGCAGATTCAAGCTGAGAACACCACAAGTAAATATCACCCATCATGCTTACCCTGACCGTCC
CTGAAAACTACGGGTATGTGCCAATTCTACAATTCCTTGCAGACAATGCCATTCTCCCCATGAAGTCTGA
TGCTAACTATCCTGCAGCTCTGTCATTGCCGTCGCTCTGGGTGCCATCCCCGTCCTGAGCTTCGTCCATG
GCGCCGTCGTGTCTCGTCTCCGCAAGGAAGCTGATTGCCCCTACCCTCACTGCTATGCGACCGTAGAGCA
GTGCAAGACCAACGTAAGCCAACCTCACACAAACAGGATTCCTCGAGCTAACATACATTCCGAACCGTGC
AGCCCAAGGCCGAGCAGTTCAACTGCGCTCAGCGCGCTCATGCCAACTTCCTTGAGAACTCCAGCCAAAC
TATGCTCTTCCTCCTGGTAGCTGGACTGAAGTACCCCCAGTTGGCGACTGGCCTCGGAAGCATCTGGGTC
CTCGGTCGCTCACTGTTCCTTTACGGATATGTGTACTCCGGCAAGCCGCGGGGTCGCGGTCGTTTGTACG
GCAGCTTCTACTTGCTTGCACAGGGAGCTCTCTGGGGCTTGACGTCTTTTGGAGTTGCGAGGGAGTTGAT
TTCCTACTTCTAAGTTTGGACTGAATCCGTGGTGTGATTGAGGTGATTGGCGATGTTTGGCTATACCAGC
TATATGTAATAATCTCTACTGTATACTACTATTCAACGCATTTTACTATGCGTGCTGCTAGGGTCGGCAA
TGACAATGGCAATCTGACTGACGTGGTCTATTTCTCCATGTGCAGCAGGGAATACGAGCTCCAATGGACC
TCGGGAGTGGCACAGTCAATGGCAAGGAAACTGGAGCGCAAAAAACCCCGCCCCTGACAGGGCGGGGTTT
TTTCGCGATCGGAGTCGATAAGCTTCGGAGAATATGGAGCTTCATCGAATCACCGGCAGTAAGCGAAGGA
GAATGTGAAGCCAGGGGTGTATAGCCGTCGGCGAAATAGCATGCCATTAACCTAGGTACAGAAGTCCAAT
TGCTTCCGATCTGGTAAAAGATTCACGAGATAGTACCTTCTCCGAAGTAGGTAGAGCGAGTACCCGGCGC
GTAAGCTCCCTAATTGGCCCATCCGGCATCTGTAGGGCGTCCAAATATCGTGCCTCTCCTGCTTTGCCCG
GTGTATGAAACCGGAAAGGCCGCTCAGGAGCTGGCCAGCGGCGCAGACCGGGAACACAAGCTGGCAGTCG
ACCCATCCGGTGCTCTGCACTCGACCTGCTGAGGTCCCTCAGTCCCTGGTAGGCAGCTTTGCCCCGTCTG
TCCGCCCGGTGTGTCGGCGGGGTTGACAAGGTCGTTGCGTCAGTCCAACATTTGTTGCCATATTTTCCTG
CTCTCCCCACCAGCTGCTCTTTTCTTTTCTCTTTCTTTTCCCATCTTCAGTATATTCATCTTCCCATCCA
AGAACCTTTATTTCCCCTAAGTAAGTACTTTGCTACATCCATACTCCATCCTTCCCATCCCTTATTCCTT
TGAACCTTTCAGTTCGAGCTTTCCCACTTCATCGCAGCTTGACTAACAGCTACCCCGCTTGAGCAGACAT
CACCGAATTCACCATGTCTAGACTGGACAAGAGCAAAGTCATAAACGGCGCTCTGGAATTACTCAATGGA
GTCGGTATCGAAGGCCTGACGACAAGGAAACTCGCTCAAAAGCTGGGAGTTGAGCAGCCTACCCTGTACT
GGCACGTGAAGAACAAGCGGGCCCTGCTCGATGCCCTGCCAATCGAGATGCTGGACAGGCATCATACCCA
CTTCTGCCCCCTGGAAGGCGAGTCATGGCAAGACTTTCTGCGGAACAACGCCAAGTCATTCCGCTGTGCT
CTCCTCTCACATCGCGACGGGGCTAAAGTGCATCTCGGCACCCGCCCAACAGAGAAACAGTACGAAACCC
TGGAAAATCAGCTCGCGTTCCTGTGTCAGCAAGGCTTCTCCCTGGAGAACGCACTGTACGCTCTGTCCGC
CGTGGGCCACTTTACACTGGGCTGCGTATTGGAGGAACAGGAGCATCAAGTAGCAAAAGAGGAAAGAGAG
ACACCTACCACCGATTCTATGCCCCCACTTCTGAGACAAGCAATTGAGCTGTTCGACCGGCAGGGAGCCG
AACCTGCCTTCCTTTTCGGCCTGGAACTAATCATATGTGGCCTGGAGAAACAGCTAAAGTGCGAAAGCGG
CGGGCCGGCCGACGCCCTTGACGATTTTGACTTAGACATGCTCCCAGCCGATGCCCTTGACGACTTTGAC
CTTGATATGCTGCCTGCTGACGCTCTTGACGATTTTGACCTTGACATGCTCCCCGGGTAACTAAGTAAGG
ATCCACTAGTACAGCAGAAGAATCTCTCTCCGCTGTTGCTTCAGTGTCTGCCATGCATTAACTTCATCCT
ACTGTCCTACCCGCAGTACCCATTCACATTTGCGGCAGATACCAGGTTGTTTTCTATTCCCTCGGTTCTT
CAGTTCTTCAGATATTACATTACTCGAGAAATTGGCGGCGATGCAGGAGTTTGGTTGGTTTTAATTGTTT
CAGTCTCCTTGACCTGATTTGTATGACATGCAATGTTTCGACGGATGACTATCTCGGTGAATATACGTCA
TGAATCATGCGGCCGCGCGTATCACGAGGCCCTTTCGACTTCACTCGAGTTTACCACTCCCTATCAGTGA
TAGAGAAAAGTGAAAGTCGAGTTTACCACTCCCTATCAGTGATAGAGAAAAGTGAAAGTCGAGTTTACCA
CTCCCTATCAGTGATAGAGAAAAGTGAAAGTCGAGTTTACCACTCCCTATCAGTGATAGAGAAAAGTGAA
AGTCGAGTTTACCACTCCCTATCAGTGATAGAGAAAAGTGAAAGTCGAGTTTACCACTCCCTATCAGTGA
TAGAGAAAAGTGAAAGTCGAGTTTACCACTCCCTATCAGTGATAGAGAAAAGTGAAAGTCGAGCTCCCCA
TCTTCAGTATATTCATCTTCCCATCCAAGAACCTTTATTTCCCCTAAGTAAGTACTTTGCTACATCCATA
CTCCATCCTTCCCATCCCTTATTCCTTTGAACCTTTCAGTTCGAGCTTTCCCACTTCATCGCAGCTTGAC
TAACAGCTACCCCGCTTGAGCAGACATCACCGTTTAAACACCATGGATTCCAAGATCCAGACCAACGTCC
CCCTGCCCAAGGCCCCCCTCATCCAGAAGGCTCGCGGCAAGCGCACCAAGGGCATCCCCGCCCTCGTCGC
TGGCGCTTGTGCCGGTGCCGTCGAGATCTCCATCACCTACCCCTTCGAGTCCGCCAAGACTCGTGCTCAG
CTCAAGCGCCGCAACCACGATGTCGCCGCCATCAAGCCCGGCATCCGCGGCTGGTACGCTGGCTACGGCG
CTACTCTCGTCGGCACCACCGTCAAGGCCTCCGTCCAGTTCGCCTCCTTCAACATCTACCGCTCCGCCCT
CTCCGGCCCCAACGGTGAGCTGTCCACCGGCGCCTCCGTCCTCGCTGGCTTCGGCGCTGGCGTCACCGAG
GCCGTCCTCGCCGTCACACCTGCCGAAGCCATCAAGACCAAGATCATCGATGCCCGCAAGGTCGGCAACG
CCGAGCTGAGCACCACCTTCGGCGCTATCGCCGGCATCCTCCGTGATCGTGGCCCTCTCGGCTTCTTCTC
CGCCGTGGGCCCCACCATCCTCCGCCAGTCCTCCAACGCCGCCGTCAAGTTCACCGTCTACAACGAGCTG
ATCGGCCTCGCCCGCAAGTACTCCAAGAACGGCGAGGATGTCCACCCCCTCGCCTCCACCCTGGTCGGCT
CCGTCACCGGCGTCTGCTGCGCCTGGTCCACCCAGCCCCTCGATGTCATCAAGACCCGCATGCAGTCCCT
CCAGGCCCGCCAGCTCTACGGCAACACCTTCAACTGCGTCAAGACCCTCCTGCGCTCCGAGGGCATCGGC
GTGTTCTGGTCCGGCGTCTGGTTCCGCACCGGTCGCCTCTCCCTCACCTCTGCCATCATGTTCCCCGTTT
ACGAGAAGGTCTACAAGTTCCTCACCCAGCCCAACTGATGAGCTTGATCCACTTAACGTTACTGAAATCA
TCAAACAGCTTGACGAATCTGGATATAAGATCGTTGGTGTCGATGTCAGCTCCGGAGTTGAGACAAATGG
TGTTCAGGATCTCGATAAGATACGTTCATTTGTCCAAGCAGCAAAGAGTGCCTTCTAGTGATTTAATAGC
TCCATGTCAACAAGAATAAAACGCGTTTCGGGTTTACCTCTTCCAGATACAGCTCATCTGCAATGCATTA
ATGCATTGGACCTCGCAACCCTAGTACGCCCTTCAGGCTCCGGCGAAGCAGAAGAATAGCTTAGCAGAGT
CTATTTTCATTTTCGGGAGACGAGATCAAGCAGATCAACGGTCGTCAAGAGTCCTACGAGACTGAGGAAT
CCGCTCTTGGCTCCACGCGACTATATATTTGTCTCTAATTGTACTTTGACATGCTCCTCTTCTTTACTCT
GATAGCTTGACTATGAAAATTCCGTCACCAGCCCCTGGGTTCGCAAAGATAATTGCACTGTTTCTTCCTT
GAACTCTCAAGCCTACAGGACACACATTCATCGTAGGTATAAACCTCGAAAATCATTCCTACTAAGATGG
GTATACAATAGTAACCATGCATGGTTGCCTAGTGAATGCTCCGTAACACCCAATACGCCGGCCGAAACTT
TTTTACAACTCTCCTATGAGTCGTTTACCCAGAATGCACAGGTACACTTGTTTAGAGGTAATCCTTCTTT
CTAGAAGTCCTCGTGTACTGTGTAAGCGCCCACTCCACATCTCCACTCGCTCCGGGGAGACGGGCACAAG
GTTCATGAACCGAAGAGGATGGGAACCCCGACCATGGCCTGCGGCCGCAGCTATCAGTCCTCTCAGCTGA
CGCCCCTCACGAACCCTCGCACTCTCCCGAAATGCTCTTCGGTGTCCATGGCGCATCATCTCAGCAGCAT
CCCATGTCAAACCATGGCTTTGGGCCCACGGACTCTGTGGCCCTGCCGCAACATCACCATCACCATCGAC
TCCCGCCCCATGCAGCGCTGCGCGCCCCAGGGCGTCATGGAGTGAATGTGGAATCTCCTCCTTTGCCCTC
GGGCCCGCCGAGTGTGGTGGGCCAGCCTGGAATGCCTGATCCAGCCCCCAGGCCTCGAGGACCAAAACTG
AAGTTTACTCCCGAAGAGGACGCTCTACTGGTGGAGTTGAAGGAAAACAAGAACTTGACGTGGAAGCAAA
TTGCAGACTTCTTCCCGGGCCGAACGAGCGGTACCTTGCAAGTCCGATACTGCACCAAGCTGAAGGCTAA
GGATGTAGCTTGGAGTGACGAAATGGTTCGATTTGCTCCTGATGTATTTCTACGCCTGTCTCACACATGC
TAATGAAGGGAATAGGTACAAAGGCTGCAGCGGGCAATGCACGAGTACGAGAACGATCGGTGGCGCATCA
TTGCAGGGAAGGTTGGAAATGGCTTCACCCCAGCTGCTTGCCGCGAGAAAGCCATGCAGCTCCATGAGTA
AAAGCGTTGGGGAATTTTCATATTTATATCTACTGTCGCCAGATTCGGCCCTGCTTGGACCCTCTGATCT
CCTTACTCTCCATATTGGTTCAAATGTCGGGTCACCGATAGGGCTGGTGGTGCAGGCTTGTTGTAGGCAC
GGGAGGATGATCAGCATAACTCTGAGTCACTATAGGGACGGGTTGATGTAAGGTATTAAGTGATGTATGA
TAATTCATTTTAGCCCGGGGGAACATATGGCGCCGGCATTTGTTCGTTCGCAATGAACCGACACTAGCGT
CCGCTCTCGCAGTTTAGCACCGGCTGATCCCGGGCTGAACGCGGCCATTGCTCGGCCGGGGCATGTGTTC
CTTATCTACGGCAGACCGCAGATGACCACTGGAGCAGATTATAGACCCTAAGCCCTAAGCCGGACACCCA
ATCGAGTAGGTCTGCGGACCAGGTCACTGCGGGCAGCCGGAGAAGCTCCGCAACCAATCAATCCCCGGCG
CTGACTAAGGGCAGGCGACCACGGGCCGAAGCGGCTTCAAACTCACCTCAACCTCCAAACTCCCTCATCT
CCAAACGTCCTTGCCTTGTCTGCCGTCATTGCAACCCACCCACCAGGACACATGAGCAGCAAGTCCCAGC
TCACCTACACTGCCCGTGCCAGCAAGCATCCCAATGCTCTGGCGAAGAGGCTGTTCGAGATTGCCGAGGC
CAAGAAAACCAATGTGACTGTCTCGGCTGACGTTACCACCACTAAGGAGCTACTAGATCTTGCTGACCGT
CTCGGTCCCTACATTGCCGTGATCAAAACCCACATCGATATCCTCTCTGATTTCAGCAACGAGACTATTG
AGGGACTTAAGGCTCTCGCGCAGAAGCACAACTTTCTCATCTTCGAGGACCGCAAGTTCATTGACATCGG
CAACACGGTCCAGAAGCAATACCACGGCGGTACCCTCCGTATCTCGGAATGGGCCCACATCATCAACTGC
AGCATTCTCCCTGGTGAGGGTATCGTCGAGGCTCTCGCTCAGACGGCGTCTGCACCGGACTTCGCCTACG
GCCCCGAACGCGGTCTGTTGATCTTGGCAGAGATGACCTCTAAGGGCTCCTTGGCTACCGGCCAGTACAC
TACTTCCTCGGTCGATTATGCCCGGAAATACAAGAACTTCGTTATGGGATTCGTGTCGACGCGCGCGTTG
GGTGAGGTGCAGTCGGAAGTCAGCTCTCCTTCGGATGAGGAGGACTTTGTGGTTTTCACGACTGGTGTGA
ACATTAACCTCCAAGTCGCAATTGACCTACGCTTATGCTGCAGACGCGTTACGTATCGGATCCAGAATTC
GTGATATCTGAATTCGTCGACAAGCTTATTTTTTGTATACTGTTTTGTGATAGCACGAAGTTTTTCCACG
GTATCTTGTTAAAAATATATATTTGTGGCGGGCTTACCTACATCAAATTAATAAGAGACTAATTATAAAC
TAAACACACAAGCAAGCTACTTTAGGGTAAAAGTTTATAAATGCTTTTGACGTATAAACGTTGCTTGTAT
TTATTATTACAATTAAAGGTGGATAGAAAACCTAGAGACTAGTTAGAAACTAATCTCAGGTTTGCGTTAA
ACTAAATCAGAGCCCGAGAGGTTAACAGAACCTAGAAGGGGACTAGATATCCGGGTAGGGAAACAAAAAA
AAAAAACAAGACAGCCACATATTAGGGAGACTAGTTAGAAGCTAGTTCCAGGACTAGGAAAATAAAAGAC
AATGATACCACAGTCTAGTTGACAACTAGATAGATTCTAGATTGAGGCCAAAGTCTCTGAGATCCAGGTT
AGTTGCAACTAATACTAGTTAGTATCTAGTCTCCTATAACTCTGAAGCTAGAATAACTTACTACTATTAT
CCTCACCACTGTTCAGCTGCGCAAACGGAGTGATTGCAAGGTGTTCAGAGACTAGTTATTGACTAGTCAG
TGACTAGCAATAACTAACAAGGTATTAACCTACCATGTCTGCCATCACCCTGCACTTCCTCGGGCTCAGC
AGCCTTTTCCTCCTCATTTTCATGCTCATTTTCCTTGTTTAAGACTGTGACTAGTCAAAGACTAGTCCAG
AACCACAAAGGAGAAATGTCTTACCACTTTCTTCATTGCTTGTCTCTTTTGCATTATCCATGTCTGCAAC
TAGTTAGAGTCTAGTTAGTGACTAGTCCGACGAGGACTTGCTTGTCTCCGGATTGTTGGAGGAACTCTCC
AGGGCCTCAAGATCCACAACAGAGCCTTCTAGATGACTGGTCAATAACTAGTTGGTCTTTGTCTGAGTCT
GACTTACGAGGTTGCATACTCGCTCCCTTTGCCTCGTCAATCGATGAGAAAAAGCGCCAAAACTCGCAAT
ATGGCTTTGAACCACACGGTGCTGAGACTAGTTAGAATCTAGTCCCAAACTAGCTTGGATAGCTTACCTT
TGCCCTTTGCGTTGCGACAGGTCTTGCAGGGTATGGTTCCTTTCTCACCAGCTGATTTAGCTGCCTTGCT
ACCCTCACGGCGGATCTGCATAAAGAGTGGCTAGAGGTTATAAATTAGCACTGATCCTAGGTACGGGGCT
GAATGTAACTTGCCTTTCCTTTCTCATCGCGCGGCAAGACAGGCTTGCTCAAATTCCTACCAGTCACAGG
GGTATGCACGGCGTACGGACCACTTGAACTAGTCACAGATTAGTTAGCAACTAGTCTGCATTGAATGGCT
GTACTTACGGGCCCTCGCCATTGTCCTGATCATTTCCAGCTTCACCCTCGTTGCTGCAAAGTAGTTAGTG
ACTAGTCAAGGACTAGTTGAAATGGGAGAAGAAACTCACGAATTCTCGACACCCTTAGTATTGTGGTCCT
TGGACTTGGTGCTGCTATATATTAGCTAATACACTAGTTAGACTCACAGAAACTTACGCAGCTCGCTTGC
GCTTCTTGGTAGGAGTCGGGGTTGGGAGAACAGTGCCTTCAAACAAGCCTTCATACCATGCTACTTGACT
AGTCAGGGACTAGTCACCAAGTAATCTAGATAGGACTTGCCTTTGGCCTCCATCAGTTCCTTCATAGTGG
GAGGTCCATTGTGCAATGTAAACTCCATGCCGTGGGAGTTCTTGTCCTTCAAGTGCTTGACCAATATGTT
TCTGTTGGCAGAGGGAACCTGTCAACTAGTTAATAACTAGTCAGAAACTAGTATAGCAGTAGACTCACTG
TACGCTTGAGGCATCCCTTCACTCGGCAGTAGACTTCATATGGATGGATATCAGGCACGCCATTGTCGTC
CTGTGGACTAGTCAGTAACTAGGCTTAAAGCTAGTCGGGTCGGCTTACTATCTTGAAATCCGGCAGCGTA
AGCTCCCCGTCCTTAACTGCCTCGAGATAGTGACAGTACTCTGGGGACTTTCGGAGATCGTTATCGCGAA
TGCTCGGCATACTAATCGTTGACTAGTCTTGGACTAGTCCCGAGCAAAAAGGATTGGAGGAGGAGGAGGA
AGGTGAGAGTGAGACAAAGAGCGAAATAAGAGCTTCAAAGGCTATCTCTAAGCAGTATGAAGGTTAAGTA
TCTAGTTCTTGACTAGATTTAAAAGAGATTTCGACTAGTTATGTACCTGGAGTTTGGATATAGGAATGTG
TTGTGGTAACGAAATGTAAGGGGGAGGAAAGAAAAAGTCGGTCAAGAGGTAACTCTAAGTCGGCCATTCC
TTTTTGGGAGGCGCTAACCATAAACGGCATGGTCGACTTAGAGTTAGCTCAGGGAATTTAGGGAGTTATC
TGCGACCACCGAGGAACGGCGGAATGCCAAAGAATCCCGATGGAGCTCTAGCTGGCGGTTGACAACCCCA
CCTTTTGGCGTTTCTGCGGCGTTGCAGGCGGGACTGGATACTTCGTAGAACCAGAAAGGCAAGGCAGAAC
GCGCTCAGCAAGAGTGTTGGAAGTGATAGCATGATGTGCCTTGTTAACTAGGTCAAAATCTGCAGTATGC
TTGATGTTATCCAAAGTGTGAGAGAGGAAGGTCCAAACATACACGATTGGGAGAGGGCCTAGGTATAAGA
GTTTTTGAGTAGAACGCATGTGAGCCCAGCCATCTCGAGGAGATTAAACACGGGCCGGCATTTGATGGCT
ATGTTAGTACCCCAATGGAAAGCCTGAGAGTCCAGTGGCGCTAATTCATGAATAACGGTGAGACTAGCGG
CCGGTCCCCTTATCCCAGCTGTTCCACGTTGGCCTGCCCCTCAGTTAGCGCTCAACTCAATGCCCCTCAC
TGGCGAGGCGAGGGCAAGGATGGAGGGGCAGCATCGCCTGAGTTGGAGCAAAGCGGCCGCCATGGGAGCA
GCGAACCAACGGAGGGATGCCGTGCTTTGTCGTGGCTGCTGTGGCCAATCCGGGCCCTTGGTTGGCTCAC
AGAGCGTTGCTGTGAGTCCATGAGCTATTATTGCTAGGTACAGTATAGAGAGAGGAGAGAGAGAGAGAGA
GAGAGAGGGGAAAAAAGGTGAGGTTGAAGTGAGAAAAAAAAAAAAAAAAATCCAACCACTGACGGCTGCC
GGCTCTGCCACCCCCCTCCCTCCACCCCAGACCACCTGCACACTCAGCGCGCAGCATCACCTAATCTTGG
CTCGCCTTCCCGCAGCTCAGGTTGTTTTTTTTTTCTCTCTCCCTCGTCGAAGCCGCCCTTGTTCCCTTAT
TTATTTCCCTCTCCATCCTTGTCTGCCTTTGGTCCATCTGCCCCTTTGTCTGCATCTCTTTTGCACGCAT
CGCCTTATCGTCGTCTCTTTTTTCACTCACGGGAGCTTGACGATGACCTGACTCGTGAGCCTCACCTGCT
GATTTCTCTCCCCCCCTCCCGACCGGCTTGACTTTTGTTTCTCCTCCAGTACCTTATCGCGAAGCCGGAA
GAACCTCTTAACCTCTAGATGAAAAAGCCTGAACTCACCGCGACGTCTGTCGAGAAGTTCCTGATCGAAA
AGTTCGACAGCGTCTCCGACCTGATGCAGCTCTCGGAGGGCGAAGAATCTCGTGCTTTCAGCTTCGATGT
AGGAGGGCGTGGATATGTCCTGCGGGTAAATAGCTGCGCCGATGGTTTCTACAAAGATCGTTATGTTTAT
CGGCACTTTGCATCGGCCGCGCTCCCGATTCCGGAAGTGCTTGACATTGGGGAATTCAGCGAGAGCCTGA
CCTATTGCATCTCCCGCCGTGCACAGGGTGTCACGTTGCAAGACCTGCCTGAAACCGAACTGCCCGCTGT
TCTGCAGCCGGTCGCGGAGGCCATGGATGCGATCGCTGCGGCCGATCTCAGCCAGACGAGCGGGTTCGGC
CCATTCGGACCGCAAGGAATCGGTCAATACACTACATGGCGTGATTTCATATGCGCGATTGCTGATCCCC
ATGTGTATCACTGGCAAACTGTGATGGACGACACCGTCAGTGCGTCCGTCGCGCAGGCTCTCGATGAGCT
GATGCTTTGGGCCGAGGACTGCCCCGAAGTCCGGCACCTCGTGCACGCGGATTTCGGCTCCAACAATGTC
CTGACGGACAATGGCCGCATAACAGCGGTCATTGACTGGAGCGAGGCGATGTTCGGGGATTCCCAATACG
AGGTCGCCAACATCTTCTTCTGGAGGCCGTGGTTGGCTTGTATGGAGCAGCAGACGCGCTACTTCGAGCG
GAGGCACCCGGAGCTTGCAGGATCGCCGCGGCTCCGGGCGTATATGCTCCGCATTGGTCTTGACCAACTC
TATCAGAGCTTGGTTGACGGCAATTTCGATGATGCAGCTTGGGCGCAGGGTCGATGCGACGCAATCGTCC
GATCCGGAGCCGGGACTGTCGGGCGTACACAAATCGCCCGCAGAAGCGCGGCCGTCTGGACCGATGGCTG
TGTAGAAGTACTCGCCGATAGTGGAAACCGACGCCCCAGCACTCGTCCGAGGGCAAAGGAATAGATGCAT
GGCTTTCGTGACCGGGCTTCAAACAATGATGTGCGATGGTGTGGTTCCCGGTTGGCGGAGTCTTTGTCTA
CTTTGGTTGTCTGTCGCAGGTCGGTAGACCGCAAATGAGCAACTGATGGATTGTTGCCAGCGATACTATA
ATTCACATGGATGGTCTTTGTCGATCAGTAGCTAGTGAGAGAGAGAGAACATCTATCCACAATGTCGAGT
GTCTATTAGACATACTCCGAGAATAAAGTCAACTGTGTCTGTGATCTAAAGATCGATTCGGCAGTCGAGT
AGCGTATAACAACTCCGAGTACCAGCGAAAGCACGTCGTGACAGGAGCAGGGCTTTGCCAACTGCGCAAC
CTTGCTTGAATGAGGATACACGGGGTGCAACATGGCTGTACTGATCCATCGCAACCAAAATTTCTGTTTA
TAGATCAAGCTGGTAGATTCCAATTACTCCACCTCTTGCGCTTCTCCATGACATGTAAGTGCACGTGGAA
ACCATACCCAAATTGCCTACAGCTGCGGAGCATGAGCCTATGGCGATCAGTCTGGTCATGTTAACCAGCC
TGTGCTCTGACGTTAATGCAGAATAGCTTCGCGTGATCTTACGGCATTATACGTATGATCGGTCCACGAT
CAGCTAGATTATCTAGTCAGCTTGATGTCATAGCTGTTTCCTGAGGCTCAATACTGACCATTTAAATCAT
ACCTGACCTCCATAGCAGAAAGTCAAAAGCCTCCGACCGGAGGCTTTTGACTTGATCGGCACGTAAGAGG
TTCCAACTTTCACCATAATGAAATAAGATCACTACCGGGCGTATTTTTTGAGTTATCGAGATTTTCAGGA
GCTAAGGAAGCTAAAATGAGCCATATTCAACGGGAAACGTCTTGCTTGAAGCCGCGATTAAATTCCAACA
TGGATGCTGATTTATATGGGTATAAATGGGCTCGCGATAATGTCGGGCAATCAGGTGCGACAATCTATCG
ATTGTATGGGAAGCCCGATGCGCCAGAGTTGTTTCTGAAACATGGCAAAGGTAGCGTTGCCAATGATGTT
ACAGATGAGATGGTCAGGCTAAACTGGCTGACGGAATTTATGCCTCTTCCGACCATCAAGCATTTTATCC
GTACTCCTGATGATGCATGGTTACTCACCACTGCGATCCCAGGGAAAACAGCATTCCAGGTATTAGAAGA
ATATCCTGATTCAGGTGAAAATATTGTTGATGCGCTGGCAGTGTTCCTGCGCCGGTTGCATTCGATTCCT
GTTTGTAATTGTCCTTTTAACGGCGATCGCGTATTTCGTCTCGCTCAGGCGCAATCACGAATGAATAACG
GTTTGGTTGGTGCGAGTGATTTTGATGACGAGCGTAATGGCTGGCCTGTTGAACAAGTCTGGAAAGAAAT
GCATAAACTCTTGCCATTCTCACCGGATTCAGTCGTCACTCATGGTGATTTCTCACTTGATAACCTTATT
TTTGACGAGGGGAAATTAATAGGTTGTATTGATGTTGGACGAGTCGGAATCGCAGACCGATACCAGGATC
TTGCCATCCTATGGAACTGCCTCGGTGAGTTTTCTCCTTCATTACAGAAACGGCTTTTTCAAAAATATGG
TATTGATAATCCTGATATGAATAAATTGCAGTTTCACTTGATGCTCGATGAGTTTTTCTAATGAGGACCT
AAATGTAATCACCTGGCTCACCTTCGGGTGGGCCTTTCTGCGTTGCTGGCGTTTTTCCATAGGCTCCGCC
CCCCTGACGAGCATCACAAAAATCGATGCTCAAGTCAGAGGTGGCGAAACCCGACAGGACTATAAAGATA
CCAGGCGTTTCCCCCTGGAAGCTCCCTCGTGCGCTCTCCTGTTCCGACCCTGCCGCTTACCGGATACCTG
TCCGCCTTTCTCCCTTCGGGAAGCGTGGCGCTTTCTCATAGCTCACGCTGTAGGTATCTCAGTTCGGTGT
AGGTCGTTCGCTCCAAGCTGGGCTGTGTGCACGAACCCCCCGTTCAGCCCGACCGCTGCGCCTTATCCGG
TAACTATCGTCTTGAGTCCAACCCGGTAAGACACGACTTATCGCCACTGGCAGCAGCCACTGGTAACAGG
ATTAGCAGAGCGAGGTATGTAGGCGGTGCTACAGAGTTCTTGAAGTGGTGGCCTAACTACGGCTACACTA
GAAGAACAGTATTTGGTATCTGCGCTCTGCTGAAGCCAGTTACCTCGGAAAAAGAGTTGGTAGCTCTTGA
TCCGGCAAACAAACCACCGCTGGTAGCGGTGGTTTTTTTGTTTGCAAGCAGCAGATTACGCGCAGAAAAA
AAGGATCTCAAGAAGATCCTTTGATTTTCTACCGAAGAAAGGCCCACCCGTGTAAAACGACGGCCAGTTT
ATCTAGTCAGCTTGATTCTAGCTGATCGTGGACCGGA
Features (pLannotate 1.2.2; 16 found; start..end, strand, type, name):
   1145..1652    +  promoter       gpdA promoter (fragment): gpdA; promoter from the Aspergillus nidulans glyceraldehyde-3-phosphate dehydrogenase gene (Punt et al., 1990)
   1701..1816    +  intron         gpdA intron: gpdA; intron from the Aspergillus nidulans glyceraldehyde-3-phosphate dehydrogenase gene (Punt et al., 1990)
   1834..2580    +  CDS            rtTA-Advanced: improved tetracycline-controlled transactivator In the Tet-On® system, rtTA-Advanced binds to the Tet-responsive element and stimulates transcription only in the presence of tetracycline or doxycycline.
   2928..3198    +  protein_bind   tetracycline response element: contains seven copies of the tetracycline operator tetO tetracycline repressor TetR
   3268..3383    +  intron         gpdA intron: gpdA; intron from the Aspergillus nidulans glyceraldehyde-3-phosphate dehydrogenase gene (Punt et al., 1990)
   4316..5089    +  terminator     trpC terminator: trpC; transcription terminator from the Aspergillus nidulans trpC gene (Punt et al., 1987)
   6434..7078    +  CDS            URA3 (fragment): PYRF_YEAST - Experimental evidence at protein level: Swiss-Prot protein existence level 1. From Saccharomyces cerevisiae (strain ATCC 204508 / S288c) (Baker's yeast).
   7163..9978    -  rep_origin     AMA1 (fragment): replication origin from Aspergillus nidulans (Aleksenko and Clutterbuck, 1996)
  10729..11751   +  CDS            hph: KHYB_ECOLX - Experimental evidence at protein level: Swiss-Prot protein existence level 1. The aminoglycoside phosphotransferases achieve inactivation of their antibiotic substrates by phosphorylation. Only phosphorylates hygromycin and closely related compounds such as demethyl analogs and destomycin. From Escherichia coli.
  12481..12512   +  terminator     tonB terminator: bidirectional E. coli tonB-P14 transcription terminator
  12513..12615   +  promoter       cat promoter: promoter of the E. coli cat gene encoding chloramphenicol acetyltransferase
  12616..13431   +  CDS            KanR: aminoglycoside phosphotransferase; aph(3')-Ia; confers resistance to kanamycin in bacteria or G418 (Geneticin®) in eukaryotes
  13455..13482   +  terminator     T7Te terminator: phage T7 early transcription terminator
  13494..14081   -  rep_origin     ori: high-copy-number ColE1/pMB1/pBR322/pUC origin of replication
  14103..14122   -  terminator     T3Te terminator (fragment): phage T3 early transcription terminator
  14121..14138   -  CDS            lacZα (fragment): LacZα fragment of β-galactosidase; lacZ fragment
