[The description below was written by a language model from this plasmid's Addgene catalogue record, the feature table of its GenBank file and pLannotate feature annotations shown in this document.]
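Description:
pMST694_BB3_pTet-on_mttA_trpC_pcoxA:pyrGtrunc_AMA2.8 is a roughly 14.2 kb level-3 (BB3) Golden Gate assembly plasmid for engineering Aspergillus niger, built on the pMST635 hyg/KanOri/pyrG5′ backbone. It is propagated in E. coli through a high-copy ColE1 origin and a kanamycin resistance gene. Selection in the fungus relies on a hygromycin phosphotransferase (hph) cassette driven by the Ppki promoter and closed by a shortened cbh2 terminator. Four-base fusion sites between modules and single-base "taming" mutations that remove internal type IIS restriction sites reflect its modular construction.

The payload is a 909 bp mttA coding sequence from Aspergillus terreus under a fungal Tet-on system. The gpdA promoter constitutively expresses the reverse transactivator rtTA2S-M2 (TcgrA terminator). In the presence of doxycycline or tetracycline, this protein binds seven tetO repeats fused to a minimal promoter and activates mttA transcription, which ends at the trpC terminator.

Targeting to the pyrG locus is provided by about 1 kb of pyrG 5′ flanking sequence upstream of the cassette and, downstream, a truncated pyrG coding sequence placed behind the coxA promoter. These serve as the two homology arms, so integration would insert the expression cassette and leave pyrG under pcoxA control. Annotated pyrG CRISPR target sites, one of them deliberately mutated within the truncated pyrG, suggest use with Cas9-assisted cleavage, although the catalogue entry does not state this explicitly. A 2.8 kb half of the AMA1 element (labelled as a CDS in the GenBank record but identified by pLannotate as a replication origin fragment) lies outside the homology arms and can support autonomous maintenance in Aspergillus. The stated purpose is integration of mttA at the pyrG locus as part of a metabolic pathway construction toolkit.
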