Addgene plasmid #90292: pMST694_BB3_pTet-on_mttA_trpC_pcoxA:pyrGtrunc_AMA2.8
Purpose: BB3 for mttA integration with homologous flanks at pyrG locus, hygromycin resistance
Depositing lab: Michael Sauer. Depositing organization: Universitaet fur Bodenkultur Wien (BOKU-WIEN). Publication: An efficient tool for metabolic pathway construction and gene integration for Aspergillus niger. Sarkari P, Marx H, Blumhoff ML, Mattanovich D, Sauer M, Steiger MG. Bioresour Technol. 2017 May 4. pii: S0960-8524(17)30643-0. doi: 10.1016/j.biortech.2017.05.004. PubMed 28533066.
Backbone
  Vector backbone: pMST635_BB3_L_AC_hyg_KanOri_pyrG5
  Backbone size w/o insert (bp): 5351
  Total vector size (bp): 14181
  Vector type: Bacterial Expression ; A niger
  Selectable markers: Hygromycin
Growth in bacteria
  Bacterial resistance: Kanamycin, 50 μg/mL
  Growth temperature: 37°C
  Growth strain: DH5alpha
  Copy number: Unknown
Gene/Insert
  Gene/Insert name: mttA
  Species: A. terreus
  Insert size (bp): 909
  Cloning method: Unknown
  Sequencing primers: 5′ TCATGAATCATGCGGCCGCGCGTATCACGAGGCCCTTTCGACTTCACTCGAGTTTACCA; 3′ GTCTCGTAGGACTCTTGACGA
Terms and licenses: Academic/Nonprofit Terms; Industry Terms: Not Available to Industry
How to cite: pMST694_BB3_pTet-on_mttA_trpC_pcoxA:pyrGtrunc_AMA2.8 was a gift from Michael Sauer (Addgene plasmid # 90292 ; http://n2t.net/addgene:90292 ; RRID:Addgene_90292)
